Addgene plasmid #164046: PHY98-LMNA 5'HA-TriTag (mTagBFP)-3'HA (HDR donor)
Purpose: CRISPR donor plasmid to insert TriTag (mTagBFP) into the N-terminus of human LMNA gene
Depositing lab: Baohui Chen. Depositing organization: Zhejiang University. Publication: TriTag: an integrative tool to correlate chromatin dynamics and gene expression in living cells. Xu H, Wang J, Liang Y, Fu Y, Li S, Huang J, Xu H, Zou W, Chen B. Nucleic Acids Res. 2020 Oct 26. pii: 5940501. doi: 10.1093/nar/gkaa906. PubMed 33104788.
Backbone
  Vector backbone: pUC19
  Vector type: Mammalian Expression, CRISPR
Growth in bacteria
  Bacterial resistance: Ampicillin, 100 μg/mL
  Growth temperature: 37°C
  Growth strain: NEB Stable
  Copy number: High Copy
Gene/Insert
  Gene/Insert name: mTagBFG-TriTag
  Species: H. sapiens (human), Synthetic
  Cloning method: Gibson Cloning
Terms and licenses: Academic/Nonprofit Terms; Industry Terms: Not Available to Industry
How to cite: PHY98-LMNA 5'HA-TriTag (mTagBFP)-3'HA (HDR donor) was a gift from Baohui Chen (Addgene plasmid # 164046 ; http://n2t.net/addgene:164046 ; RRID:Addgene_164046)
