[The description below was written by a language model from this plasmid's Addgene catalogue record and pLannotate feature annotations shown in this document.]
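Description:
PHY98-LMNA 5'HA-TriTag (mTagBFP)-3'HA is a pUC19-based homology-directed repair (HDR) donor plasmid for CRISPR knock-in in human cells. It is designed to insert the TriTag cassette, in its mTagBFP version, at the N-terminus of the endogenous LMNA gene (lamin A/C). In bacteria it is maintained as a high-copy plasmid through the ColE1/pUC origin and selected with ampicillin via the β-lactamase gene and its bla promoter. A remnant of the pBR322 bom region is also annotated in the backbone.

The payload consists of a synthetic TriTag cassette flanked by human LMNA 5' and 3' homology arms, assembled by Gibson cloning. The automated annotation of the 4,880-nt sequence detects two separate fluorescent-protein fragments derived from Entacmaea quadricolor. One is matched to cp-mKate, probably through sequence similarity among these related proteins, and the other to TagBFP. The gap of several hundred bases between them suggests that the blue fluorescent protein coding sequence is interrupted by unannotated TriTag sequence, though the record does not describe that intervening region. Immediately downstream of the TagBFP fragment lies a fragment of the LMNA coding sequence, consistent with the 3' homology arm beginning in the first coding exon so that the tag is fused in frame to lamin A/C. The 5' arm is not annotated, and no mammalian promoter is detected, as expected for a donor that relies on the endogenous LMNA promoter after integration. A short ccdB fragment is also called, apparently a non-functional leftover from cloning.

The associated publication title describes TriTag as a tool to correlate chromatin dynamics with gene expression in living cells. The donor would be delivered together with Cas9 and an LMNA-targeting guide RNA, neither of which is encoded on this plasmid.
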