Features (pLannotate 1.2.2; 8 found; start..end, strand, type, name):
     28..80      -  misc_feature   bom (fragment): basis of mobility region from pBR322
    779..1132    +  CDS            cp-mKate (fragment): cp-mKate is a basic (constitutively fluorescent) red fluorescent protein published in 2011, derived from Entacmaea quadricolor.
   1897..2259    +  CDS            TagBFP (fragment): TagBFP is a basic (constitutively fluorescent) blue fluorescent protein published in 2008, derived from Entacmaea quadricolor. It is reported to be a very rapidly-maturing monomer with very low acid sensitivity.
   2281..2634    +  CDS            LMNA (fragment): LMNA_HUMAN - Also known as LMN1. Experimental evidence at protein level: Swiss-Prot protein existence level 1. Prelamin-A/C can accelerate smooth muscle cell senescence. It acts to disrupt mitosis and induce DNA damage in vascular smooth muscle cells (VSMCs), leading to mitotic failure, genomic instability, and premature senescence. From Homo sapiens (Human).
   2791..3012    +  CDS            ccdB (fragment): CcdB, a bacterial toxin that poisons DNA gyrase; ccdB; Plasmids containing the ccdB gene cannot be propagated in standard E. coli strains.
   3125..3713    -  rep_origin     ori: high-copy-number ColE1/pMB1/pBR322/pUC origin of replication
   3884..4744    -  CDS            AmpR: β-lactamase; bla; confers resistance to ampicillin, carbenicillin, and related antibiotics
   4745..4849    -  promoter       AmpR promoter: bla
>Addgene plasmid #164046 | PHY98-LMNA 5'HA-TriTag (mTagBFP)-3'HA (HDR donor) | addgene full sequence | sequence record 323202 | Addgene NGS Result
GACGGATCGGGAGATCTCCCGATCCCCTATGGTGCACTCTCAGTACAATCTGCTCTGATGCCGCATAGTT
AAGCCAGTATCTGCTCCCTGCTTGTGTGTTGGAGGTCGCTGAGTAGTGCGCGAGCAAAATTTAAGCTACA
ACAAGGCAAGGCTTGACCGACAATTCCATGAAGAATCTGCTTAGGGTTAGGCGTTTTGCGCTGCTTCGCG
ATGTACGGGCCAGATATACGCGTTGACAGAGACCGCGGCCGCCCGCTGGGACGGGGTCTCCATGGCCCCT
CCTTGGCTCTGCCCTCTAGCCCAGAAGGTCTGAGGCAATGGGGGCAAGCTTGGAGCCGACAGTGCTGAGC
AGGCAGGAGCCAAGAGAGGGGAAGCTTGAGCCTCACGCAGTTAGGGGTGCGCTGGAGAGGGTGGGGCCCG
ACTCCGCCACACCCCAACGGTCCTTCCCCCTCCTCACCACTCCCGCCCCCACCCCCAATGGATCTGGGAC
TGCCCCTTTAAGAGTAGTGGCCCCTCCTCCCTTCAGAGGAGGACCTATTAGAGCCTTTGCCCCGGCGTCG
GTGACTCAGTGTTCGCGGGAGCGCCGCACCTACACCAGCCAACCCAGATCCCGAGGTCCGACAGCGCCCG
GCCCAGATCCCCACGCCTGCCAGGAGCAAGCCGAGAGCCAGCCGGCCGGCGCACTCCGACTCCGAGCAGT
CTCTGTCCTTCGACCCGAGCCCCGCGCCCTTTCCGGGACCCCTGCCCCGCGGGCAGCGCTGCCAACCTGC
CGGCCGGATCGGGTGGGACTAGTGGCATGAGCGAGCTGATTAAGGAGAACATGCACATGAAGCTGTACAT
GGAGGGCACCGTGGACAACCATCACTTCAAGTGCACATCCGAGGGCGAAGGCAAGCCCTACGAGGGCACC
CAGACCATGAGAATCAAGGTGGTCGAGGGCGGCCCTCTCCCCTTCGCCTTCGACATCCTGGCTACTAGCT
TCCTCTACGGCAGCAAGACCTTCATCAACCACACCCAGGGCATCCCCGACTTCTTCAAGCAGTCCTTCCC
TGAGGGCTTCACATGGGAGAGAGTCACCACATACGAAGACGGGGGCGTGCTGACCGCTACCCAGGACACC
AGCCTCCAGGACGTAAGTATGAAATTCAGGGATACGGCCACCTTGTTGGCCGGTAACCTACAAACGGGTG
GAGGATCACCCCACCCGACACGCACCGATGCTCTCCGAGGAGGCACAAGGGTGGAGGAACACCCCACCCT
CCAGGCACCGATGCTCTCCGAGGAGGCAAACAGAAGCACCATCAGGGCTTCTGCTACGCACCGATGCTCT
CCGAGGAGGAACAAGGAATCACCATCAGGGATTCCCTGTGGCACCGATGCTCTCCGAGGAGGACGACGGG
AGGACGATCACGCCTCCCGAATAGCACCGATGCTCTCCGAGGAGGTCAGTGCGTGGAGCATCAGCCCACG
CAGCCAGCACCGATGCTCTCCGAGGAGGCTTTCGCGAAGAGCATCAGCCTTCGCGCCATGCACCGATGCT
CTCCGAGGAGGCCTACAGGAACAGCATCAGCGTTCCTGCCCAGCACCGATGCTCTCCGAGGAGGTGTCCC
CATGCAGCATCAGCGCATGGGCCCCGCACCGATGCTCTCCGAGGAGGCACATCCGAGCACCAACAGGGCT
CGGAGTGTGCACCGATGCTCTCCGAGGAGGACCCTCCATGGACCATCAGGCCATGGACTCTGCACCGATG
CTCTCCGAGGAGGCTTCTCGAAGCAGCATCAGCGCTTCGAAACAGCACCGATGCTCTCCGAGGAGGTTCT
CCACCTTGTTGGCATATTTGCCAAATAGTGGAAATGTGAAGTACTGACAAAACTTTTCCCTTTTTCAATC
TAATAGGGCTGCCTCATCTACAACGTCAAGATCAGAGGGGTGAACTTCACATCCAACGGCCCTGTGATGC
AGAAGAAAACACTCGGCTGGGAGGCCTTCACCGAGACGCTGTACCCCGCTGACGGCGGCCTGGAAGGCAG
AAACGACATGGCCCTGAAGCTCGTGGGCGGGAGCCATCTGATCGCAAACATCAAGACCACATATAGATCC
AAGAAACCCGCTAAGAACCTCAAGATGCCTGGCGTCTACTATGTGGACTACAGACTGGAAAGAATCAAGG
AGGCCAACAACGAGACCTACGTCGAGCAGCACGAGGTGGCAGTGGCCAGATACTGCGACCTCCCTAGCAA
ACTGGGGCACAAGCTTAATGGAACCGGTGCTGGAAGTGGTGAGACCCCGTCCCAACGACGCGCCACCCGC
AGCGGGGCGCAGGCCAGCTCCACTCCGCTGTCGCCCACCCGCATCACCCGGCTGCAGGAGAAGGAGGACC
TGCAGGAGCTCAATGATCGCTTGGCGGTCTACATCGACCGTGTGCGCTCGCTGGAAACGGAGAACGCAGG
GCTGCGCCTTCGCATCACCGAGTCTGAAGAGGTGGTCAGCCGCGAGGTGTCCGGCATCAAGGCCGCCTAC
GAGGCCGAGCTCGGGGATGCCCGCAAGACCCTTGACTCAGTAGCCAAGGAGCGCGCCCGCCTGCAGCTGG
AGCTGAGCAAAGTGCGTGAGGAGTTTAAGGAGCTGAAAGCGCGGTGAGTTCGCCCAGGTGGCTGCGTGCC
TGGCGGGGAGTGGAGAGGGCGGCGGGCCGGCGCCCCTGGCCGGCCGCAGGAAGGGAGTGAGAGGGCCTGG
AGGCCGATAACTTTGCCATAGTCTCCTCCCTCCGCCATGGAGACCCCGTCCCAGCGGCCCGGGCGACGGA
TGGTGATCCCCCTGGCCAGTGCACGTCTGCTGTCAGATAAAGTCTCCCGTGAACTTTACCCGGTGGTGCA
TATCGGGGATGAAAGCTGGCGCATGATGACCACCGATATGGCCAGTGTGCCGGTCTCCGTTATCGGGGAA
GAAGTGGCTGATCTCAGCCACCGCGAAAATGACATCAAAAACGCCATTAACCTGATGTTCTGGGGAATAT
AAATGTCAGGCTCCCTTATACACAGCCAGTCTGCAGGTCGACGGTCTCGACTCACATGTGAGCAAAAGGC
CAGCAAAAGGCCAGGAACCGTAAAAAGGCCGCGTTGCTGGCGTTTTTCCATAGGCTCCGCCCCCCTGACG
AGCATCACAAAAATCGACGCTCAAGTCAGAGGTGGCGAAACCCGACAGGACTATAAAGATACCAGGCGTT
TCCCCCTGGAAGCTCCCTCGTGCGCTCTCCTGTTCCGACCCTGCCGCTTACCGGATACCTGTCCGCCTTT
CTCCCTTCGGGAAGCGTGGCGCTTTCTCATAGCTCACGCTGTAGGTATCTCAGTTCGGTGTAGGTCGTTC
GCTCCAAGCTGGGCTGTGTGCACGAACCCCCCGTTCAGCCCGACCGCTGCGCCTTATCCGGTAACTATCG
TCTTGAGTCCAACCCGGTAAGACACGACTTATCGCCACTGGCAGCAGCCACTGGTAACAGGATTAGCAGA
GCGAGGTATGTAGGCGGTGCTACAGAGTTCTTGAAGTGGTGGCCTAACTACGGCTACACTAGAAGAACAG
TATTTGGTATCTGCGCTCTGCTGAAGCCAGTTACCTTCGGAAAAAGAGTTGGTAGCTCTTGATCCGGCAA
ACAAACCACCGCTGGTAGCGGTGGTTTTTTTGTTTGCAAGCAGCAGATTACGCGCAGAAAAAAAGGATCT
CAAGAAGATCCTTTGATCTTTTCTACGGGGTCTGACGCTCAGTGGAACGAAAACTCACGTTAAGGGATTT
TGGTCATGAGATTATCAAAAAGGATCTTCACCTAGATCCTTTTAAATTAAAAATGAAGTTTTAAATCAAT
CTAAAGTATATATGAGTAAACTTGGTCTGACAGTTACCAATGCTTAATCAGTGAGGCACCTATCTCAGCG
ATCTGTCTATTTCGTTCATCCATAGTTGCCTGACTCCCCGTCGTGTAGATAACTACGATACGGGAGGGCT
TACCATCTGGCCCCAGTGCTGCAATGATACCGCGAGAACCACGCTCACCGGCTCCAGATTTATCAGCAAT
AAACCAGCCAGCCGGAAGGGCCGAGCGCAGAAGTGGTCCTGCAACTTTATCCGCCTCCATCCAGTCTATT
AATTGTTGCCGGGAAGCTAGAGTAAGTAGTTCGCCAGTTAATAGTTTGCGCAACGTTGTTGCCATTGCTA
CAGGCATCGTGGTGTCACGCTCGTCGTTTGGTATGGCTTCATTCAGCTCCGGTTCCCAACGATCAAGGCG
AGTTACATGATCCCCCATGTTGTGCAAAAAAGCGGTTAGCTCCTTCGGTCCTCCGATCGTTGTCAGAAGT
AAGTTGGCCGCAGTGTTATCACTCATGGTTATGGCAGCACTGCATAATTCTCTTACTGTCATGCCATCCG
TAAGATGCTTTTCTGTGACTGGTGAGTACTCAACCAAGTCATTCTGAGAATAGTGTATGCGGCGACCGAG
TTGCTCTTGCCCGGCGTCAATACGGGATAATACCGCGCCACATAGCAGAACTTTAAAAGTGCTCATCATT
GGAAAACGTTCTTCGGGGCGAAAACTCTCAAGGATCTTACCGCTGTTGAGATCCAGTTCGATGTAACCCA
CTCGTGCACCCAACTGATCTTCAGCATCTTTTACTTTCACCAGCGTTTCTGGGTGAGCAAAAACAGGAAG
GCAAAATGCCGCAAAAAAGGGAATAAGGGCGACACGGAAATGTTGAATACTCATACTCTTCCTTTTTCAA
TATTATTGAAGCATTTATCAGGGTTATTGTCTCATGAGCGGATACATATTTGAATGTATTTAGAAAAATA
AACAAATAGGGGTTCCGCGCACATTTCCCCGAAAAGTGCCACCTGACGTC
